>Addgene plasmid #157464 | pD649-HAsp-LINGO2-COMP5AP-AviTag-9xHis | depositor full sequence | sequence record 304037 | Full Sequence
TTTCAATATTATTGAAGCATTTATCAGGGTTATTGTCTCATGAGCGGATACATATTTGAATGTATTTAGA
AAAATAAACAAATAGGGGTCAGTGTTACAACCAATTAACCAATTCTGAACATTATCGCGAGCCCATTTAT
ACCTGAATATGGCTCATAACACCCCTTGCTCATGACCAAAATCCCTTAACGTGAGTTACGCGCGCGTCGT
TCCACTGAGCGTCAGACCCCGTAGAAAAGATCAAAGGATCTTCTTGAGATCCTTTTTTTCTGCGCGTAAT
CTGCTGCTTGCAAACAAAAAAACCACCGCTACCAGCGGTGGTTTGTTTGCCGGATCAAGAGCTACCAACT
CTTTTTCCGAAGGTAACTGGCTTCAGCAGAGCGCAGATACCAAATACTGTTCTTCTAGTGTAGCCGTAGT
TAGCCCACCACTTCAAGAACTCTGTAGCACCGCCTACATACCTCGCTCTGCTAATCCTGTTACCAGTGGC
TGCTGCCAGTGGCGATAAGTCGTGTCTTACCGGGTTGGACTCAAGACGATAGTTACCGGATAAGGCGCAG
CGGTCGGGCTGAACGGGGGGTTCGTGCACACAGCCCAGCTTGGAGCGAACGACCTACACCGAACTGAGAT
ACCTACAGCGTGAGCTATGAGAAAGCGCCACGCTTCCCGAAGGGAGAAAGGCGGACAGGTATCCGGTAAG
CGGCAGGGTCGGAACAGGAGAGCGCACGAGGGAGCTTCCAGGGGGAAACGCCTGGTATCTTTATAGTCCT
GTCGGGTTTCGCCACCTCTGACTTGAGCGTCGATTTTTGTGATGCTCGTCAGGGGGGCGGAGCCTATGGA
AAAACGCCAGCAACGCGGCCTTTTTACGGTTCCTGGCCTTTTGCTGGCCTTTTGCTCACATGTTCTTTCC
TGCGTTATCCCCTGATTCTGTGGATAACCGTATTACCGCCTTTGAGTGAGCTGATACCGCTCGCCGCAGC
CGAACGACCGAGCGCAGCGAGTCAGTGAGCGAGGAAGCGGAAGGCGAGAGTAGGGAACTGCCAGGCATCA
AACTAAGCAGAAGGCCCCTGACGGATGGCCTTTTTGCGTTTCTACAAACTCTTTCTGTGTTGTAAAACGA
CGGCCAGTCTTAAGCTCGGGCCCCCTGGGCGGTTCTGATAACGAGTAATCGTTAATCCGCAAATAACGTA
AAAACCCGCTTCGGCGGGTTTTTTTATGGGGGGAGTTTAGGGAAAGAGCATTTGTCAGAATATTTAAGGG
CGCCTGTCACTTTGCTTGATATATGAGAATTATTTAACCTTATAAATGAGAAAAAAGCAACGCACTTTAA
ATAAGATACGTTGCTTTTTCGATTGATGAACACCTATAATTAAACTATTCATCTATTATTTATGATTTTT
TGTATATACAATATTTCTAGTTTGTTAAAGAGAATTAAGAAAATAAATCTCGAAAATAATAAAGGGAAAA
TCAGTTTTTGATATCAAAATTATACATGTCAACGATAATACAAAATATAATACAAACTATAAGATGTTAT
CAGTATTTATTATCATTTAGAATAAATTTTGTGTCGCCCTTAATTGTGAGCGGATAACAATTACGAGCTT
CATGCACAGTGGCGTTGACTCAATATTGGCCATTAGCCATATTATTCATTGGTTATATAGCATAAATCAA
TATTGGCTATTGGCCATTGCATACGTTGTATCTATATCATAATATGTACATTTATATTGGCTCATGTCCA
ATATGACCGCCATGTTGGCATTGATTATTGACTAGTTATTAATAGTAATCAATTACGGGGTCATTAGTTC
ATAGCCCATATATGGAGTTCCGCGTTACATAACTTACGGTAAATGGCCCGCCTGGCTGACCGCCCAACGA
CCCCCGCCCATTGACGTCAATAATGACGTATGTTCCCATAGTAACGCCAATAGGGACTTTCCATTGACGT
CAATGGGTGGAGTATTTACGGTAAACTGCCCACTTGGCAGTACATCAAGTGTATCATATGCCAAGTACGC
CCCCTATTGACGTCAATGACGGTAAATGGCCCGCCTGGCATTATGCCCAGTACATGACCTTATGGGACTT
TCCTACTTGGCAGTACATCTACGTATTAGTCATCGCTATTACCATGGTGATGCGGTTTTGGCAGTACATC
AATGGGCGTGGATAGCGGTTTGACTCACGGGGATTTCCAAGTCTCCACCCCATTGACGTCAATGGGAGTT
TGTTTTGGCACCAAAATCAACGGGACTTTCCAAAATGTCGTAACAACTCCGCCCCATTGACGCAAATGGG
CGGTAGGCGTGTACGGTGGGAGGTCTATATAAGCAGAGCTCGTTTAGTGAACCGTCAGATCGCCTGGAGA
CGCCATCCACGCTGTTTTGACCTCCATAGAAGACACCGGGACCGATCCAGCCTCCGCGGCCGGGAACGGT
GCATTGGAACGCGGATTCCCCGTGCCAAGAGTGACGTAAGTACCGCCTATAGAGTCTATAGGCCCACCCC
CTTGGCTTCGTTAGAACGCGGCTACAATTAATACATAACCTTATGTATCATACACATACGATTTAGGTGA
CACTATAGAATAACATCCACTTTGCCTTTCTCTCCACAGGTGTCCACTCCCAGGTCCAACTGCACCTCGG
TTCTATCGAAAACGCGCCTGCTAGCGCCACCATGAAGACCATCATTGCCCTGAGCTACATCTTCTGCCTG
GTGTTCGCTGCGGCCGCCTGTCCTGCTAGATGTGAATGTAGCGCCCAGAACAAGAGCGTGTCCTGCCACA
GAAGAAGGCTGATCGCCATTCCTGAGGGCATCCCCATCGAGACAAAGATCCTGGACCTGAGCAAGAACCG
GCTGAAGTCCGTGAATCCCGAGGAGTTCATCAGCTACCCTCTGCTGGAAGAGATCGACCTGAGCGACAAC
ATCATTGCCAACGTGGAACCTGGCGCCTTCAACAACCTGTTCAACCTGCGGAGCCTGCGGCTGAAGGGCA
ACAGACTGAAACTGGTGCCTCTGGGCGTGTTCACCGGCCTGAGCAATCTGACCAAGCTGGACATCAGCGA
GAACAAGATTGTGATCCTGCTGGACTACATGTTCCAGGACCTGCACAACCTGAAGTCCCTGGAAGTGGGC
GACAACGACCTGGTGTACATCAGCCACAGAGCCTTCAGCGGCCTGCTGTCTCTGGAACAGCTGACCCTGG
AAAAGTGCAACCTGACCGCCGTGCCTACAGAGGCCCTGTCTCATCTGAGAAGCCTGATCAGCCTGCACCT
GAAACACCTGAACATCAACAACATGCCCGTGTACGCCTTCAAGCGGCTGTTCCATCTGAAGCACCTGGAA
ATCGACTACTGGCCCCTGCTGGATATGATGCCCGCCAATAGCCTGTACGGCCTGAACCTGACAAGCCTGA
GCGTGACCAACACCAACCTGAGCACAGTGCCCTTTCTGGCCTTCAAACATCTGGTGTATCTGACCCACCT
GAACCTCAGCTACAACCCCATCAGCACAATCGAGGCCGGCATGTTCAGCGACCTGATCCGGCTGCAAGAG
CTGCACATTGTGGGAGCCCAGCTGAGAACCATCGAGCCCCACAGCTTTCAGGGCCTGAGATTCCTGAGAG
TGCTGAACGTGTCCCAGAACCTGCTGGAAACCCTGGAAGAAAACGTGTTCAGCAGCCCCAGAGCACTGGA
AGTGCTGTCTATTAACAACAACCCTCTGGCCTGCGACTGCCGGCTGCTGTGGATTCTGCAGAGACAACCC
ACACTGCAGTTCGGCGGACAGCAGCCTATGTGTGCCGGACCTGATACCATCAGAGAGCGGAGCTTCAAGG
ACTTCCACAGCACAGCCCTGAGCTTCTACTTTACCTGCAAGAAGCCCAAGATCCGCGAGAAGAAGCTGCA
GCATCTGCTGGTGGATGAGGGCCAGACAGTGCAGCTGGAATGTTCCGCAGATGGCGACCCTCAGCCTGTG
ATCTCTTGGGTCACCCCTCGGCGGAGATTCATCACCACCAAGAGCAATGGCAGAGCCACCGTGCTCGGAG
ATGGCACACTGGAAATTAGATTCGCCCAGGACCAGGACAGCGGGATGTACGTGTGTATCGCCTCTAACGC
CGCTGGCAACGATACCTTTACCGCCAGCCTGACCGTGAAGGGCTTCGCCAGCGATAGATTCCTGTACGCC
AACAGAACCCCTATGTACATGACCGACAGCAACGACACCATCTCCAACGGCACCAACGCCAACACCTTCA
GCCTGGACCTCAAGACCATCCTGGTGTCCACTGGCGCGCCGGAAGATCAAGTTGATCCAAGATTGATTGA
TGGCAAGGGCGGATCTCTGGAGGTGCTGTTCCAGGGACCAGGCGGAAGCGGCAATCCCGGCGGCGATCTG
GCCCCCCAGATGCTGCGCGAGCTGCAGGAGACCAATGCCGCCCTGCAGGACGTGCGCGAGCTGCTGCGCC
ACCGCGTGAAGGAGATCACCTTCCTGAAGAACACCGTGATGGAGTGCGACGCCTGCGGTATGCAGCCCTC
TAGAGGCTCCGGCTCCATCATCCCAGTTGAGGAGGAGAACCCGGACTTCTGGAACCGCGAGGCAGCCGAG
GCCCTGGGTGCCGCCAAGAAGCTGCAGCCTGCACAGACAGCCGCCAAGAACCTCATCATCTTCCTGGGCG
ATGGGATGGGGGTGTCTACGGTGACAGCTGCCAGGATCCTAAAAGGGCAGAAGAAGGACAAACTGGGGCC
TGAGATACCCCTGGCCATGGACCGCTTCCCATATGTGGCTCTGTCCAAGACATACAATGTAGACAAACAT
GTGCCAGACAGTGGAGCCACAGCCACGGCCTACCTGTGCGGGGTCAAGGGCAACTTCCAGACCATTGGCT
TGAGTGCAGCCGCCCGCTTTAACCAGTGCAACACGACACGCGGCAACGAGGTCATCTCCGTGATGAATCG
GGCCAAGAAAGCAGGGAAGTCAGTGGGAGTGGTAACCACCACACGAGTGCAGCACGCCTCGCCAGCCGGC
ACCTACGCCCACACGGTGAACCGCAACTGGTACTCGGACGCCGACGTGCCTGCCTCGGCCCGCCAGGAGG
GGTGCCAGGACATCGCTACGCAGCTCATCTCCAACATGGACATTGACGTGATCCTAGGTGGAGGCCGAAA
GTACATGTTTCGCATGGGAACCCCAGACCCTGAGTACCCAGATGACTACAGCCAAGGTGGGACCAGGCTG
GACGGGAAGAATCTGGTGCAGGAATGGCTGGCGAAGCGCCAGGGTGCCCGGTATGTGTGGAACCGCACTG
AGCTCATGCAGGCTTCCCTGGACCCGTCTGTGACCCATCTCATGGGTCTCTTTGAGCCTGGAGACATGAA
ATACGAGATCCACCGAGACTCCACACTGGACCCCTCCCTGATGGAGATGACAGAGGCTGCCCTGCGCCTG
CTGAGCAGGAACCCCCGCGGCTTCTTCCTCTTCGTGGAGGGTGGTCGCATCGACCATGGTCATCATGAAA
GCAGGGCTTACCGGGCACTGACTGAGACGATCATGTTCGACGACGCCATTGAGAGGGCGGGCCAGCTCAC
CAGCGAGGAGGACACGCTGAGCCTCGTCACTGCCGACCACTCCCACGTCTTCTCCTTCGGAGGCTACCCC
CTGCGAGGGAGCTCCATCTTCGGGCTGGCCCCTGGCAAGGCCCGGGACAGGAAGGCCTACACGGTCCTCC
TATACGGAAACGGTCCAGGCTATGTGCTCAAGGACGGCGCCCGGCCGGATGTTACCGAGAGCGAGAGCGG
GAGCCCCGAGTATCGGCAGCAGTCAGCAGTGCCCCTGGACGAAGAGACCCACGCAGGCGAGGACGTGGCG
GTGTTCGCGCGCGGCCCGCAGGCGCACCTGGTTCACGGCGTGCAGGAGCAGACCTTCATAGCGCACGTCA
TGGCCTTCGCCGCCTGCCTGGAGCCCTACACCGCCTGCGACCTGGCGCCCCCCGCCGGCACCACCGACGC
CGCGCACCCGGGTGGCGGAGGACTGAACGACATCTTCGAGGCTCAGAAAATCGAATGGCACGAACATCAC
CATCACCATCACCATCACCATTAAGGCCGGCCTGTAGTCACTGGCACAACGCGTTACCCGGTAAGCCAAT
CGGGTATACACGGTCGTCATACTGCAGACAGGGTTCTTCTACTTTGCAAGATAGTCTTGAGTAGTAAAAT
AAATAGATAGAGAAAATCAGCCTCGACTGTGCCTTCTAGTTGCCAGCCATCTGTTGTTTGCCCCTCCCCC
GTGCCTTCCTTGACCCTGGAAGGTGCCACTCCCACTGTCCTTTCCTAATAAAATGAGGAAATTGCATCAC
AACACTCAACCCTATCTCGGTCTATTCTTTTGATTTATAAGGGATTTTGCCGATTTCGGCCTATTGGTTA
AAAAATGAGCTGATTTAACAAAAATTTAACGCGAATTAATTCTGTGGAATGTGTGTCAGTTAGGGTGTGG
AAAGTCCCCAGGCTCCCCAGCAGGCAGAAGTATGCAAAGCATGCATCTCAATTAGTCAGCAACCAGGTGT
GGAAAGTCCCCAGGCTCCCCAGCAGGCAGAAGTATGCAAAGCATGCATCTCAATTAGTCAGCAACCATAG
TCCCGCCCCTAACTCCGCCCATCCCGCCCCTAACTCCGCCCAGTTCCGCCCATTCTCCGCCCCATGGCTG
ACTAATTTTTTTTATTTATGCAGAGGCCGAGGCCGCCTCTGCCTCTGAGCTATTCCAGAAGTAGTGAGGA
GGCTTTTTTGGAGGCCTAGGCTTTTGCAAAAAGCTCCCGGGAGCTTGTATATCCATTTTCGGATCTGATC
AGCACGTGTTGACAATTAATCATCGGCATAGTATATCGGCATAGTATAATACGACAAGGTGAGGAACTAA
ACCATGACCGAGTACAAGCCCACGGTGCGCCTCGCCACCCGCGACGACGTCCCCAGGGCCGTACGCACCC
TCGCCGCCGCGTTCGCCGACTACCCCGCCACGCGCCACACCGTCGATCCGGACCGCCACATCGAGCGGGT
CACCGAGCTGCAAGAACTCTTCCTCACGCGCGTCGGGCTCGACATCGGCAAGGTGTGGGTCGCGGACGAC
GGCGCCGCGGTGGCGGTCTGGACCACGCCGGAGAGCGTCGAAGCGGGGGCGGTGTTCGCCGAGATCGGCC
CGCGCATGGCCGAGTTGAGCGGTTCCCGGCTGGCCGCGCAGCAACAGATGGAAGGCCTCCTGGCGCCGCA
CCGGCCCAAGGAGCCCGCGTGGTTCCTGGCCACCGTCGGCGTCTCGCCCGACCACCAGGGCAAGGGTCTG
GGCAGCGCCGTCGTGCTCCCCGGAGTGGAGGCGGCCGAGCGCGCCGGGGTGCCCGCCTTCCTGGAGACAT
CCGCGCCCCGCAACCTCCCCTTCTACGAGCGGCTCGGCTTCACCGTCACCGCCGACGTCGAGGTGCCCGA
AGGACCGCGCACCTGGTGCATGACCCGCAAGCCCGGTGCCTGACACGTGCTACGAGATTTCGATTCCACC
GCCGCCTTCTATGAAAGGTTGGGCTTCGGAATCGTTTTCCGGGACGCCGGCTGGATGATCCTCCAGCGCG
GGGATCTCATGCTGGAGTTCTTCGCCCACCCCAACTTGTTTATTGCAGCTTATAATGGTTACAAATAAAG
CAATAGCATCACAAATTTCACAAATAAAGCATTTTTTTCACTGCATTCTAGTTGTGGTTTGTCCAAACTC
ATCAATGTATCTTATCATGTCTGTATACCGTCGACCTCTAGCTAGAGCTTGGCGTAATCATGGTCATTAC
CAATGCTTAATCAGTGAGGCACCTATCTCAGCGATCTGTCTATTTCGTTCATCCATAGTTGCCTGACTCC
CCGTCGTGTAGATAACTACGATACGGGAGGGCTTACCATCTGGCCCCAGCGCTGCGATGATACCGCGAGA
ACCACGCTCACCGGCTCCGGATTTATCAGCAATAAACCAGCCAGCCGGAAGGGCCGAGCGCAGAAGTGGT
CCTGCAACTTTATCCGCCTCCATCCAGTCTATTAATTGTTGCCGGGAAGCTAGAGTAAGTAGTTCGCCAG
TTAATAGTTTGCGCAACGTTGTTGCCATCGCTACAGGCATCGTGGTGTCACGCTCGTCGTTTGGTATGGC
TTCATTCAGCTCCGGTTCCCAACGATCAAGGCGAGTTACATGATCCCCCATGTTGTGCAAAAAAGCGGTT
AGCTCCTTCGGTCCTCCGATCGTTGTCAGAAGTAAGTTGGCCGCAGTGTTATCACTCATGGTTATGGCAG
CACTGCATAATTCTCTTACTGTCATGCCATCCGTAAGATGCTTTTCTGTGACTGGTGAGTACTCAACCAA
GTCATTCTGAGAATAGTGTATGCGGCGACCGAGTTGCTCTTGCCCGGCGTCAATACGGGATAATACCGCG
CCACATAGCAGAACTTTAAAAGTGCTCATCATTGGAAAACGTTCTTCGGGGCGAAAACTCTCAAGGATCT
TACCGCTGTTGAGATCCAGTTCGATGTAACCCACTCGTGCACCCAACTGATCTTCAGCATCTTTTACTTT
CACCAGCGTTTCTGGGTGAGCAAAAACAGGAAGGCAAAATGCCGCAAAAAAGGGAATAAGGGCGACACGG
AAATGTTGAATACTCATATTCTTCCTT
Features (pLannotate 1.2.2; 24 found; start..end, strand, type, name):
    119..143     -  CDS            KanR (fragment): aminoglycoside phosphotransferase; aph(3')-Ia; confers resistance to kanamycin
    254..842     +  rep_origin     ori: high-copy-number ColE1/pMB1/pBR322/pUC origin of replication
   1067..1084    +  terminator     rrnB T2 terminator (fragment): transcription terminator T2 from the E. coli rrnB gene
   1109..1128    -  CDS            lacZα (fragment): LacZα fragment of β-galactosidase; lacZ fragment
   1584..1600    +  protein_bind   lac operator: The lac repressor binds to the lac operator to inhibit transcription in E. coli. This inhibition can be relieved by adding lactose or isopropyl-β-D-thiogalactopyranoside (IPTG). lac repressor encoded by lacI
   1843..2146    +  enhancer       CMV enhancer: human cytomegalovirus immediate early enhancer
   2147..2350    +  promoter       CMV promoter: human cytomegalovirus (CMV) immediate early promoter
   2486..2529    +  intron         CMV intron (fragment): modified intron A from human cytomegalovirus
   2581..2599    +  promoter       SP6 promoter: promoter for bacteriophage SP6 RNA polymerase
   2603..2640    +  CDS            IgH signal sequence (fragment): signal sequence from the mouse immunoglobulin heavy chain variable region
   2737..4302    +  CDS            Lingo1 (fragment): LIGO1_MOUSE - Also known as Lern1, Lrrn6a. Experimental evidence at protein level: Swiss-Prot protein existence level 1. Functional component of the Nogo receptor signaling complex (RTN4R/NGFR) in RhoA activation responsible for some inhibition of axonal regeneration by myelin-associated factors. Is also an important negative regulator of oligodentrocyte differentiation and axonal myelination (By similarity). Acts in conjunction with RTN4 and RTN4R in regulating neuronal precursor cell motility during cortical development. From Mus musculus (Mouse).
   4399..4578    +  CDS            Comp (fragment): COMP_RAT - Experimental evidence at protein level: Swiss-Prot protein existence level 1. May play a role in the structural integrity of cartilage via its interaction with other extracellular matrix proteins such as the collagens and fibronectin. Can mediate the interaction of chondrocytes with the cartilage extracellular matrix through interaction with cell surface integrin receptors. Could play a role in the pathogenesis of osteoarthritis. Potent suppressor of apoptosis in both primary chondrocytes and transformed cells. Suppresses apoptosis by blocking the activation of caspase-3 and by indu
   4566..6018    +  CDS            SEAP (fragment): secreted alkaline phosphatase from human placenta The natural enzyme has a C-terminal transmembrane sequence that is replaced by a GPI anchor.
   6043..6084    +  CDS            AviTag™ (fragment): peptide tag that allows for enzymatic biotinylation
   6088..6111    +  CDS            8xHis: 8xHis affinity tag
   6257..6368    +  polyA_signal   bGH poly(A) signal: bovine growth hormone polyadenylation signal
   6369..6477    +  rep_origin     f1 ori (fragment): f1 bacteriophage origin of replication; arrow indicates direction of (+) strand synthesis
   6491..6820    +  promoter       SV40 promoter: SV40 enhancer and early promoter
   6868..6915    +  promoter       EM7 promoter: synthetic bacterial promoter&nbsp
   6934..7533    +  CDS            PuroR (fragment): puromycin N-acetyltransferase; pac from Streptomyces; confers resistance to puromycin
   7543..7668    +  CDS            ble (fragment): BLE_KLEPN - Experimental evidence at protein level: Swiss-Prot protein existence level 1. Binding protein with a strong affinity to the bleomycin family of antibiotics. Binds to CL990; an antimitotic-antibiotic compound. From Klebsiella pneumoniae.
   7663..7784    +  polyA_signal   SV40 poly(A) signal: SV40 polyadenylation signal
   7837..8697    -  CDS            AmpR: β-lactamase; bla; confers resistance to ampicillin, carbenicillin, and related antibiotics
   8700..89      -  promoter       AmpR promoter (fragment) (across the origin): bla
