[The description below was written by a language model from this plasmid's Addgene catalogue record and pLannotate feature annotations shown in this document.]
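Description:
pD649-HAsp-LINGO2-COMP5AP-AviTag-9xHis is a mammalian expression plasmid built on the pD649 backbone. It produces the extracellular domain of human LINGO2 (also known as LERN3 or LRRN6C) as a secreted, multimerised reporter fusion. It is maintained in E. coli at high copy through a ColE1/pUC-type origin and selected with ampicillin via the β-lactamase gene. A separate cassette places a puromycin N-acetyltransferase gene under SV40 early and EM7 promoters with an SV40 polyadenylation signal, which in principle allows selection in mammalian cells, although the record does not describe such use.

The expression unit is driven by the CMV enhancer and promoter, followed by a fragment of CMV intron A and an SP6 promoter, which could support in vitro transcription. The plasmid name indicates an HA signal peptide ("HAsp"). The automated annotation instead labels this short leader as a partial immunoglobulin heavy-chain signal sequence, and the record does not resolve that difference. The insert is likewise labelled as a mouse Lingo1 fragment, which most likely reflects homology-based matching to a paralogue, since the catalogue identifies it as human LINGO2. The ectodomain is cloned between retained NotI and AscI sites. It is fused at its C terminus to a segment of cartilage oligomeric matrix protein (COMP), known for its pentamerising coiled coil, then to human placental alkaline phosphatase, an AviTag for enzymatic biotinylation, and a polyhistidine tag for affinity purification. A bGH polyadenylation signal ends the transcript.

The resulting high-avidity, enzymatically detectable protein suits binding assays for weak extracellular interactions, in keeping with the human IgSF cell-surface interactome screen it comes from. The depositor notes that some plasmids in this collection may carry an IS4-like transposase upstream of the CMV promoter.
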