Addgene plasmid #157464: pD649-HAsp-LINGO2-COMP5AP-AviTag-9xHis
Purpose: Mammalian expression of cell-surface protein extracellular domain fused to COMP5AP-AviTag-9xHis. Protein is secreted from cells.
Depositing lab: Chris Garcia. Depositing organization: Stanford University. Publication: A Human IgSF Cell-Surface Interactome Reveals a Complex Network of Protein-Protein Interactions. Wojtowicz WM, Vielmetter J, Fernandes RA, Siepe DH, Eastman CL, Chisholm GB, Cox S, Klock H, Anderson PW, Rue SM, Miller JJ, Glaser SM, Bragstad ML, Vance J, Lam AW, Lesley SA, Zinn K, Garcia KC. Cell. 2020 Aug 20;182(4):1027-1043.e17. doi: 10.1016/j.cell.2020.07.025. PubMed 32822567.
Backbone
  Vector backbone: pD649
  Backbone size w/o insert (bp): 7153
  Vector type: Mammalian Expression
Growth in bacteria
  Bacterial resistance: Ampicillin, 100 μg/mL
  Growth temperature: 37°C
  Growth strain: DH5alpha
  Copy number: High Copy
Gene/Insert
  Gene/Insert name: LINGO2 (alt name: LIGO2)
  Species: H. sapiens (human)
  Insert size (bp): 1554
  Entrez Gene: LINGO2 (a.k.a. LERN3, LRRN6C, FLJ31810)
  Promoter: CMV/SP6
  Tag / fusion protein: COMP5AP-AviTag-9xHis (C terminal on backbone)
  Cloning method: Restriction Enzyme; 5′ cloning site GCGGCCGC (not destroyed); 3′ cloning site GGCGCGCC (not destroyed)
  Sequencing primers: 5′ ATTTAGGTGACACTATAG; 3′ CGTCGCACTCCATCACGGTG
Resource information
  A portion of this plasmid was derived from a plasmid made by: synthesis by ThermoFisher
Terms and licenses: Academic/Nonprofit Terms; Industry Terms: Not Available to Industry
Depositor comments: Some plasmids in this collection may have an IS4-like element ISVsa5 family transposase upstream of the CMV promoter.
How to cite: pD649-HAsp-LINGO2-COMP5AP-AviTag-9xHis was a gift from Chris Garcia (Addgene plasmid # 157464 ; http://n2t.net/addgene:157464 ; RRID:Addgene_157464)
