>Addgene plasmid #157464 | pD649-HAsp-LINGO2-COMP5AP-AviTag-9xHis | depositor partial sequence | sequence record 304038 | insert (extracellular domain)
TGTCCTGCTAGATGTGAATGTAGCGCCCAGAACAAGAGCGTGTCCTGCCACAGAAGAAGGCTGATCGCCA
TTCCTGAGGGCATCCCCATCGAGACAAAGATCCTGGACCTGAGCAAGAACCGGCTGAAGTCCGTGAATCC
CGAGGAGTTCATCAGCTACCCTCTGCTGGAAGAGATCGACCTGAGCGACAACATCATTGCCAACGTGGAA
CCTGGCGCCTTCAACAACCTGTTCAACCTGCGGAGCCTGCGGCTGAAGGGCAACAGACTGAAACTGGTGC
CTCTGGGCGTGTTCACCGGCCTGAGCAATCTGACCAAGCTGGACATCAGCGAGAACAAGATTGTGATCCT
GCTGGACTACATGTTCCAGGACCTGCACAACCTGAAGTCCCTGGAAGTGGGCGACAACGACCTGGTGTAC
ATCAGCCACAGAGCCTTCAGCGGCCTGCTGTCTCTGGAACAGCTGACCCTGGAAAAGTGCAACCTGACCG
CCGTGCCTACAGAGGCCCTGTCTCATCTGAGAAGCCTGATCAGCCTGCACCTGAAACACCTGAACATCAA
CAACATGCCCGTGTACGCCTTCAAGCGGCTGTTCCATCTGAAGCACCTGGAAATCGACTACTGGCCCCTG
CTGGATATGATGCCCGCCAATAGCCTGTACGGCCTGAACCTGACAAGCCTGAGCGTGACCAACACCAACC
TGAGCACAGTGCCCTTTCTGGCCTTCAAACATCTGGTGTATCTGACCCACCTGAACCTCAGCTACAACCC
CATCAGCACAATCGAGGCCGGCATGTTCAGCGACCTGATCCGGCTGCAAGAGCTGCACATTGTGGGAGCC
CAGCTGAGAACCATCGAGCCCCACAGCTTTCAGGGCCTGAGATTCCTGAGAGTGCTGAACGTGTCCCAGA
ACCTGCTGGAAACCCTGGAAGAAAACGTGTTCAGCAGCCCCAGAGCACTGGAAGTGCTGTCTATTAACAA
CAACCCTCTGGCCTGCGACTGCCGGCTGCTGTGGATTCTGCAGAGACAACCCACACTGCAGTTCGGCGGA
CAGCAGCCTATGTGTGCCGGACCTGATACCATCAGAGAGCGGAGCTTCAAGGACTTCCACAGCACAGCCC
TGAGCTTCTACTTTACCTGCAAGAAGCCCAAGATCCGCGAGAAGAAGCTGCAGCATCTGCTGGTGGATGA
GGGCCAGACAGTGCAGCTGGAATGTTCCGCAGATGGCGACCCTCAGCCTGTGATCTCTTGGGTCACCCCT
CGGCGGAGATTCATCACCACCAAGAGCAATGGCAGAGCCACCGTGCTCGGAGATGGCACACTGGAAATTA
GATTCGCCCAGGACCAGGACAGCGGGATGTACGTGTGTATCGCCTCTAACGCCGCTGGCAACGATACCTT
TACCGCCAGCCTGACCGTGAAGGGCTTCGCCAGCGATAGATTCCTGTACGCCAACAGAACCCCTATGTAC
ATGACCGACAGCAACGACACCATCTCCAACGGCACCAACGCCAACACCTTCAGCCTGGACCTCAAGACCA
TCCTGGTGTCCACT
